>Addgene plasmid #33190 | pDMG11c | depositor partial sequence | sequence record 39340 | glb-1 3'UTR - LTA site: tacGaTa
TTGAGCCTTTATATTGTATTTGAATGAGCTTTGAGTATTATAATGATTATCTCTCTTGGAAACGTTTTTG
TACGATATAAACAAAG
