>Addgene plasmid #33190 | pDMG11c | addgene partial sequence | sequence record 41343 | Rluc-F 5'-ccaggattcttttccaatgc-3'
GAATTTGTCAAAGTAAAAGGTCTTCATTTTTCGCAAGAAGATGCACCTGCATGAAATGGGAAAATATATC
AAATCGTTCGTTGAGCGAGTTCTCAAAAATGAACAATAATTCTAGGAGCTCTATACCGGTCTCGATATCA
CTACTAGTGTTCTAGATTGAGCCTTTATATTGTATTTGAATGAGCTTTGAGTATTATAATGATTATCTCT
CTTGGAAACGTTTTTGTACGATATAAACAAAGCGGCCGCTTCGAGCAGACATGATAAGATACATTGATGA
GTTTGGACAAACCACAACTAGAATGCAGTGAAAAAAATGCTTTATTTGTGAAATTTGTGATGCTATTGCT
TTATTTGTAACCATTATAAGCTGCAATAAACAAGTTAACAACAACAATTGCATTCATTTTATGTTTCAGG
TTCAGGGGGAGGTGTGGGAGGTTTTTTAAAGCAAGTAAAACCTCTACAAATGTGGTAAAATCGATAAGGA
TCCAGGTGGCACTTTTCGGGGAAATGTGCGCGGAACCCCTATTTGTTTATTTTTCTAAATACATTCAAAT
ATGTATCCGCTCATGAGACAATAACCCTGATAAATGCTTCAATAATATTGAAAAAGGAAGAGTATGAGTA
TTCAACATTTCCGTGTCGCCCTTATTCCCTTTTTTGCGGCATTTTGCCTTCCTGTTTTTGCTCACCCAGA
AACGCTGGTGAAAGTAAAAGATGCTGAAGATCAGTTGGGTGCACGAGTGGGTTACATCGAACTGGATCTC
AACAGCGGTAAGATCCTTGAGAGTTTTCGCCCCGAAGAACGTTTTCCAATGATGAGCACTTTTAAAGTTC
TGCTATGTGGCGCGGTATTATCCCCGTATTGACGCCGGGCAAGAGCAACTCGGTCGCCGCATAC
