[The description below was written by a language model from this plasmid's Addgene catalogue record.]
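Description:
pDMG11c is a mammalian luciferase reporter plasmid built on the pIS1 backbone (about 4.1 kb without insert). It is maintained in E. coli as a high-copy plasmid under ampicillin selection. The record lists no feature table, so the promoter driving the reporter, the polyadenylation signal and the bacterial origin are not stated. The Rluc-F sequencing primer suggests that the backbone-encoded luciferase is Renilla luciferase, although the catalogue fields simply call it "Luciferase".

The insert is the 3′ untranslated region of the Caenorhabditis elegans globin gene glb-1 (ZK637.13), cloned between XbaI and EagI sites, both of which are retained. The luciferase is recorded as an N-terminal element on the backbone, so the UTR lies downstream of the reporter coding sequence. Because the insert is a UTR, it becomes part of the 3′ end of the luciferase transcript rather than forming a protein fusion. Reporter output therefore reflects any post-transcriptional regulation acting through that UTR.

The insert carries a mutation described as an altered "LTA site", with changed bases within a short motif. The record does not define this term. Given the associated study of how seed-pairing stability and target-site abundance affect the proficiency of lsy-6 and other microRNAs, it is most likely an engineered variant of a microRNA target site. On that reading, the plasmid would belong to a set of matched site variants in the same UTR context. Such constructs are typically transfected into cultured mammalian cells together with a microRNA and a normalising reporter, to measure how much repression a given site mediates.
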