Addgene plasmid #33190: pDMG11c
Depositing lab: David Bartel. Depositing organization: Whitehead Institute for Biomedical Research. Publication: Weak seed-pairing stability and high target-site abundance decrease the proficiency of lsy-6 and other microRNAs. Garcia DM, Baek D, Shin C, Bell GW, Grimson A, Bartel DP. Nat Struct Mol Biol. 2011 Sep 11;18(10):1139-46. doi: 10.1038/nsmb.2115. PubMed 21909094.
Backbone
  Vector backbone: pIS1
  Backbone manufacturer: Addgene (#12179)
  Backbone size w/o insert (bp): 4085
  Vector type: Mammalian Expression, Luciferase
Growth in bacteria
  Bacterial resistance: Ampicillin, 100 μg/mL
  Growth temperature: 37°C
  Growth strain: DH5alpha
  Copy number: High Copy
Gene/Insert
  Gene/Insert name: glb-1 3'UTR
  Species: C. elegans (nematode)
  Mutation: LTA site: tacGaTa
  GenBank ID: NM_066573.5
  Entrez Gene: glb-1 (a.k.a. ZK637.13)
  Tag / fusion protein: Luciferase (N terminal on backbone)
  Cloning method: Restriction Enzyme; 5′ cloning site XbaI (not destroyed); 3′ cloning site EagI (not destroyed)
  Sequencing primers: 5′ Rluc-F; 3′ EBV Reverse
Terms and licenses: Academic/Nonprofit Terms; Industry Terms: Not Available to Industry
How to cite: pDMG11c was a gift from David Bartel (Addgene plasmid # 33190 ; http://n2t.net/addgene:33190 ; RRID:Addgene_33190)
